>Addgene plasmid #139799 | pET19b_STS | addgene full sequence | sequence record 308955 | Addgene NGS Result
TTCTCATGTTTGACAGCTTATCATCGATAAGCTTTAATGCGGTAGTTTATCACAGTTAAATTGCTAACGC
AGTCAGGCACCGTGTATGAAATCTAACAATGCGCTCATCGTCATCCTCGGCACCGTCACCCTGGATGCTG
TAGGCATAGGCTTGGTTATGCCGGTACTGCCGGGCCTCTTGCGGGATATCCGGATATAGTTCCTCCTTTC
AGCAAAAAACCCCTCAAGACCCGTTTAGAGGCCCCAAGGGGTTATGCTAGTTATTGCTCAGCGGTGGCAG
CAGCCAACTCAGCTTCCTTTCGGGCTTTGTTAGCAGCCGGATCCTTAACGTTTCAAATACTCAATCTTGC
GCTCTAATTCGCGGTTTTCCTCCTCCAAACGCTCGATTTCGCGCTTTAACTCCTCATTCTTGTCCTCTGG
GGAGCCGCTGCCATTGGTAACCATCGGAATGCTATGCAGAACAACGGTTTCAATGGTCAGACCCGGACCA
AAACCAAACAGAACACCCCAATCCAGACCTTCACCGGTGGTTGCACGTTCACCTTTCAGGCTTTTTTTGC
GCATTTCATCCAGAATAAACAGAACACATGCGCTGCTCATATTACCATATTCGCTCAGAACATGACGGGT
TGCTTCCAGTTTCTTTTTGTCCAGGTTCAGTTTTGCTTCAACTGCATCCAGAATTGCCGGACCACCCGGA
TGTGCAATCCAAAACAGGCTATTCCAATCGCTAATACCCAGCGGATCAAATGCCTGGGTCAGACATTTTT
CAACATTTTCGCTAATCAGGGTCGGAACATTCGGCCACAGATGAAAGGTCAGACCAACTTCACGCAGATT
ACCTGCAATTGCACCGGCACTATTCGGAATAAAGGTCTGTGCTGCGCTAACCAGCTGAAACAGCGGACGT
TCAATGCTAATATCCGGATCGCTACCAACAATAACTGCTGCGCTACCATCACCAAACAGTGCCTGACCAA
CCAGGCTATCCAGTGCATCTTCGCTCGGACCACGAAAGGTAACAACGGTAATTTCGCTACAAACAACCAG
AACACGTGCACCGGCATTATTTTCTGCCAGATCTTTTGCGGTACGCAGAACGGTGCCACCGGCATAACAA
CCCTGATGATACAGCATAACACGACGAACGCTCGGTTCCAGACCCAGCAGATTTGCCAGTTTATAATCTG
CACCAGGCATTTCAACACCACTGGTGGTACAAAAAACCAGATGGGTAATTTTGCTTTTCGGCTGACCCCA
TTCTTTCAGGGCTTTCAGTGCTGCTTCTTTACCCAGTTTCGGAACTTCTGCGGTGATAATTTCTTGACGA
ATATTCAGGCTCGGTGCCATATATGCACCAATATTCGGATGTTCTTCCAGCATTTCTTCGGTCAGGTGGA
TATAGCGTTTTTTGATCATGCTTTTATCGCAGATGCGGTTAAATTTCTTTTTCAGTGCGGTCATGTGTTC
GCTTTTGGTCACTTTAAAGTAATAATCGGCATAATCGCTCTGATAAACACAATGATCCGGTGTTGCGGTG
CCAATTGCCAGAATGGTTGCCGGACCTTTTGCACGCTGTGCATTACGAAATTCTTCAACGCTTGCCATAT
GCTTGTCGTCGTCGTCGATATGGCCGCTGCTGTGATGATGATGATGATGATGATGATGATGGCCCATGGT
ATATCTCCTTCTTAAAGTTAAACAAAATTATTTCTAGAGGGGAATTGTTATCCGCTCACAATTCCCCTAT
AGTGAGTCGTATTAATTTCGCGGGATCGAGATCTCGATCCTCTACGCCGGACGCATCGTGGCCGGCATCA
CCGGCGCCACAGGTGCGGTTGCTGGCGCCTATATCGCCGACATCACCGATGGGGAAGATCGGGCTCGCCA
CTTCGGGCTCATGAGCGCTTGTTTCGGCGTGGGTATGGTGGCAGGCCCCGTGGCCGGGGGACTGTTGGGC
GCCATCTCCTTGCATGCACCATTCCTTGCGGCGGCGGTGCTCAACGGCCTCAACCTACTACTGGGCTGCT
TCCTAATGCAGGAGTCGCATAAGGGAGAGCGTCGAGATCCCGGACACCATCGAATGGCGCAAAACCTTTC
GCGGTATGGCATGATAGCGCCCGGAAGAGAGTCAATTCAGGGTGGTGAATGTGAAACCAGTAACGTTATA
CGATGTCGCAGAGTATGCCGGTGTCTCTTATCAGACCGTTTCCCGCGTGGTGAACCAGGCCAGCCACGTT
TCTGCGAAAACGCGGGAAAAAGTGGAAGCGGCGATGGCGGAGCTGAATTACATTCCCAACCGCGTGGCAC
AACAACTGGCGGGCAAACAGTCGTTGCTGATTGGCGTTGCCACCTCCAGTCTGGCCCTGCACGCGCCGTC
GCAAATTGTCGCGGCGATTAAATCTCGCGCCGATCAACTGGGTGCCAGCGTGGTGGTGTCGATGGTAGAA
CGAAGCGGCGTCGAAGCCTGTAAAGCGGCGGTGCACAATCTTCTCGCGCAACGCGTCAGTGGGCTGATCA
TTAACTATCCGCTGGATGACCAGGATGCCATTGCTGTGGAAGCTGCCTGCACTAATGTTCCGGCGTTATT
TCTTGATGTCTCTGACCAGACACCCATCAACAGTATTATTTTCTCCCATGAAGACGGTACGCGACTGGGC
GTGGAGCATCTGGTCGCATTGGGTCACCAGCAAATCGCGCTGTTAGCGGGCCCATTAAGTTCTGTCTCGG
CGCGTCTGCGTCTGGCTGGCTGGCATAAATATCTCACTCGCAATCAAATTCAGCCGATAGCGGAACGGGA
AGGCGACTGGAGTGCCATGTCCGGTTTTCAACAAACCATGCAAATGCTGAATGAGGGCATCGTTCCCACT
GCGATGCTGGTTGCCAACGATCAGATGGCGCTGGGCGCAATGCGCGCCATTACCGAGTCCGGGCTGCGCG
TTGGTGCGGATATCTCGGTAGTGGGATACGACGATACCGAAGACAGCTCATGTTATATCCCGCCGTTAAC
CACCATCAAACAGGATTTTCGCCTGCTGGGGCAAACCAGCGTGGACCGCTTGCTGCAACTCTCTCAGGGC
CAGGCGGTGAAGGGCAATCAGCTGTTGCCCGTCTCACTGGTGAAAAGAAAAACCACCCTGGCGCCCAATA
CGCAAACCGCCTCTCCCCGCGCGTTGGCCGATTCATTAATGCAGCTGGCACGACAGGTTTCCCGACTGGA
AAGCGGGCAGTGAGCGCAACGCAATTAATGTAAGTTAGCTCACTCATTAGGCACCGGGATCTCGACCGAT
GCCCTTGAGAGCCTTCAACCCAGTCAGCTCCTTCCGGTGGGCGCGGGGCATGACTATCGTCGCCGCACTT
ATGACTGTCTTCTTTATCATGCAACTCGTAGGACAGGTGCCGGCAGCGCTCTGGGTCATTTTCGGCGAGG
ACCGCTTTCGCTGGAGCGCGACGATGATCGGCCTGTCGCTTGCGGTATTCGGAATCTTGCACGCCCTCGC
TCAAGCCTTCGTCACTGGTCCCGCCACCAAACGTTTCGGCGAGAAGCAGGCCATTATCGCCGGCATGGCG
GCCGACGCGCTGGGCTACGTCTTGCTGGCGTTCGCGACGCGAGGCTGGATGGCCTTCCCCATTATGATTC
TTCTCGCTTCCGGCGGCATCGGGATGCCCGCGTTGCAGGCCATGCTGTCCAGGCAGGTAGATGACGACCA
TCAGGGACAGCTTCAAGGATCGCTCGCGGCTCTTACCAGCCTAACTTCGATCATTGGACCGCTGATCGTC
ACGGCGATTTATGCCGCCTCGGCGAGCACATGGAACGGGTTGGCATGGATTGTAGGCGCCGCCCTATACC
TTGTCTGCCTCCCCGCGTTGCGTCGCGGTGCATGGAGCCGGGCCACCTCGACCTGAATGGAAGCCGGCGG
CACCTCGCTAACGGATTCACCACTCCAAGAATTGGAGCCAATCAATTCTTGCGGAGAACTGTGAATGCGC
AAACCAACCCTTGGCAGAACATATCCATCGCGTCCGCCATCTCCAGCAGCCGCACGCGGCGCATCTCGGG
CAGCGTTGGGTCCTGGCCACGGGTGCGCATGATCGTGCTCCTGTCGTTGAGGACCCGGCTAGGCTGGCGG
GGTTGCCTTACTGGTTAGCAGAATGAATCACCGATACGCGAGCGAACGTGAAGCGACTGCTGCTGCAAAA
CGTCTGCGACCTGAGCAACAACATGAATGGTCTTCGGTTTCCGTGTTTCGTAAAGTCTGGAAACGCGGAA
GTCAGCGCCCTGCACCATTATGTTCCGGATCTGCATCGCAGGATGCTGCTGGCTACCCTGTGGAACACCT
ACATCTGTATTAACGAAGCGCTGGCATTGACCCTGAGTGATTTTTCTCTGGTCCCGCCGCATCCATACCG
CCAGTTGTTTACCCTCACAACGTTCCAGTAACCGGGCATGTTCATCATCAGTAACCCGTATCGTGAGCAT
CCTCTCTCGTTTCATCGGTATCATTACCCCCATGAACAGAAATCCCCCTTACACGGAGGCATCAGTGACC
AAACAGGAAAAAACCGCCCTTAACATGGCCCGCTTTATCAGAAGCCAGACATTAACGCTTCTGGAGAAAC
TCAACGAGCTGGACGCGGATGAACAGGCAGACATCTGTGAATCGCTTCACGACCACGCTGATGAGCTTTA
CCGCAGCTGCCTCGCGCGTTTCGGTGATGACGGTGAAAACCTCTGACACATGCAGCTCCCGGAGACGGTC
ACAGCTTGTCTGTAAGCGGATGCCGGGAGCAGACAAGCCCGTCAGGGCGCGTCAGCGGGTGTTGGCGGGT
GTCGGGGCGCAGCCATGACCCAGTCACGTAGCGATAGCGGAGTGTATACTGGCTTAACTATGCGGCATCA
GAGCAGATTGTACTGAGAGTGCACCATTGCGGTGTGAAATACCGCACAGATGCGTAAGGAGAAAATACCG
CATCAGGCGCTCTTCCGCTTCCTCGCTCACTGACTCGCTGCGCTCGGTCGTTCGGCTGCGGCGAGCGGTA
TCAGCTCACTCAAAGGCGGTAATACGGTTATCCACAGAATCAGGGGATAACGCAGGAAAGAACATGTGAG
CAAAAGGCCAGCAAAAGGCCAGGAACCGTAAAAAGGCCGCGTTGCTGGCGTTTTTCCATAGGCTCCGCCC
CCCTGACGAGCATCACAAAAATCGACGCTCAAGTCAGAGGTGGCGAAACCCGACAGGACTATAAAGATAC
CAGGCGTTTCCCCCTGGAAGCTCCCTCGTGCGCTCTCCTGTTCCGACCCTGCCGCTTACCGGATACCTGT
CCGCCTTTCTCCCTTCGGGAAGCGTGGCGCTTTCTCATAGCTCACGCTGTAGGTATCTCAGTTCGGTGTA
GGTCGTTCGCTCCAAGCTGGGCTGTGTGCACGAACCCCCCGTTCAGCCCGACCGCTGCGCCTTATCCGGT
AACTATCGTCTTGAGTCCAACCCGGTAAGACACGACTTATCGCCACTGGCAGCAGCCACTGGTAACAGGA
TTAGCAGAGCGAGGTATGTAGGCGGTGCTACAGAGTTCTTGAAGTGGTGGCCTAACTACGGCTACACTAG
AAGGACAGTATTTGGTATCTGCGCTCTGCTGAAGCCAGTTACCTTCGGAAAAAGAGTTGGTAGCTCTTGA
TCCGGCAAACAAACCACCGCTGGTAGCGGTGGTTTTTTTGTTTGCAAGCAGCAGATTACGCGCAGAAAAA
AAGGATCTCAAGAAGATCCTTTGATCTTTTCTACGGGGTCTGACGCTCAGTGGAACGAAAACTCACGTTA
AGGGATTTTGGTCATGAGATTATCAAAAAGGATCTTCACCTAGATCCTTTTAAATTAAAAATGAAGTTTT
AAATCAATCTAAAGTATATATGAGTAAACTTGGTCTGACAGTTACCAATGCTTAATCAGTGAGGCACCTA
TCTCAGCGATCTGTCTATTTCGTTCATCCATAGTTGCCTGACTCCCCGTCGTGTAGATAACTACGATACG
GGAGGGCTTACCATCTGGCCCCAGTGCTGCAATGATACCGCGAGACCCACGCTCACCGGCTCCAGATTTA
TCAGCAATAAACCAGCCAGCCGGAAGGGCCGAGCGCAGAAGTGGTCCTGCAACTTTATCCGCCTCCATCC
AGTCTATTAATTGTTGCCGGGAAGCTAGAGTAAGTAGTTCGCCAGTTAATAGTTTGCGCAACGTTGTTGC
CATTGCTGCAGGCATCGTGGTGTCACGCTCGTCGTTTGGTATGGCTTCATTCAGCTCCGGTTCCCAACGA
TCAAGGCGAGTTACATGATCCCCCATGTTGTGCAAAAAAGCGGTTAGCTCCTTCGGTCCTCCGATCGTTG
TCAGAAGTAAGTTGGCCGCAGTGTTATCACTCATGGTTATGGCAGCACTGCATAATTCTCTTACTGTCAT
GCCATCCGTAAGATGCTTTTCTGTGACTGGTGAGTACTCAACCAAGTCATTCTGAGAATAGTGTATGCGG
CGACCGAGTTGCTCTTGCCCGGCGTCAACACGGGATAATACCGCGCCACATAGCAGAACTTTAAAAGTGC
TCATCATTGGAAAACGTTCTTCGGGGCGAAAACTCTCAAGGATCTTACCGCTGTTGAGATCCAGTTCGAT
GTAACCCACTCGTGCACCCAACTGATCTTCAGCATCTTTTACTTTCACCAGCGTTTCTGGGTGAGCAAAA
ACAGGAAGGCAAAATGCCGCAAAAAAGGGAATAAGGGCGACACGGAAATGTTGAATACTCATACTCTTCC
TTTTTCAATATTATTGAAGCATTTATCAGGGTTATTGTCTCATGAGCGGATACATATTTGAATGTATTTA
GAAAAATAAACAAATAGGGGTTCCGCGCACATTTCCCCGAAAAGTGCCACCTGACGTCTAAGAAACCATT
ATTATCATGACATTAACCTATAAAAATAGGCGTATCACGAGGCCCTTTCGTCTTCAAGAA
Features (pLannotate 1.2.2; 20 found; start..end, strand, type, name):
     10..38      +  promoter       tet promoter: E. coli promoter for tetracycline efflux protein gene
     86..190     +  CDS            TcR (fragment): tetracycline efflux protein; tet; confers resistance to tetracycline
    213..260     -  terminator     T7 terminator: transcription terminator for bacteriophage T7 RNA polymerase
    268..317     -  CDS            SET1 (fragment): solubility-enhancement tag derived from T7 phage gene 10B
    433..1608    -  CDS            VINST1: THS1_VITVI - Also known as STS2, VST1. Experimental evidence at protein level: Swiss-Prot protein existence level 1. Mediates resistance to pathogens which are sensitive to stilbenes such as Botrytis cinerea, Eutypa lata and Plasmopora viticola by enhancing the production of phytoalexins. Confers resistance to Phytophthora palmivora when expressed in papaya. From Vitis vinifera (Grape).
   1654..1671    -  CDS            capTEV™ (fragment): composite tag for in vivo biotinylation, TEV protease cleavage, and 6xHis tagging
   1684..1706    -  RBS            RBS: efficient ribosome binding site from bacteriophage T7 gene 10 (Olins and Rangwala, 1989)
   1721..1745    -  protein_bind   lac operator: The lac repressor binds to the lac operator to inhibit transcription in E. coli. This inhibition can be relieved by adding lactose or isopropyl-β-D-thiogalactopyranoside (IPTG). lac repressor encoded by lacI
   1746..1764    -  promoter       T7 promoter: promoter for bacteriophage T7 RNA polymerase
   1786..2065    +  CDS            TcR (fragment): tetracycline efflux protein; tet; confers resistance to tetracycline
   2073..2150    +  promoter       lacI promoter: lacI
   2151..3233    +  CDS            lacI: lac repressor; lacI; The lac repressor binds to the lac operator to inhibit transcription in E. coli. This inhibition can be relieved by adding lactose or isopropyl-β-D-thiogalactopyranoside (IPTG).
   3246..3267    +  protein_bind   CAP binding site: CAP binding activates transcription in the presence of cAMP. E. coli catabolite activator protein
   3282..3906    +  CDS            TcR (fragment): tetracycline efflux protein; tet; confers resistance to tetracycline
   4148..4528    -  CDS            YPB1_ECOLX: Protein predicted: Swiss-Prot protein existence level 4. From Escherichia coli.
   4545..4736    +  CDS            rop: Rop protein, which maintains plasmids at low copy number; rop
   4838..4977    +  misc_feature   bom: basis of mobility region from pBR322
   5163..5751    -  rep_origin     ori: high-copy-number ColE1/pMB1/pBR322/pUC origin of replication
   5922..6782    -  CDS            AmpR: β-lactamase; bla; confers resistance to ampicillin, carbenicillin, and related antibiotics
   6783..6887    -  promoter       AmpR promoter: bla
