[The description below was written by a language model from this plasmid's Addgene catalogue record and pLannotate feature annotations shown in this document.]
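Description:
pET19b_STS is a bacterial expression plasmid built on the pET19b backbone for producing the biosynthetic enzyme STS in E. coli. The sequenced record is 6,990 nt. It is propagated through a pBR322-type ColE1/pMB1 origin accompanied by the rop gene and the bom mobility region, an arrangement that generally keeps copy number modest, although the catalogue lists copy number as unknown. Selection is by ampicillin through the β-lactamase gene and its own promoter. The several tetracycline-resistance fragments in the annotation are non-functional remnants of the pBR322 ancestry rather than a usable marker.

The expression cassette lies on the reverse strand and follows the standard pET layout: a T7 promoter followed immediately by a lac operator, the T7 gene 10 ribosome binding site, the coding region, and a T7 terminator. A plasmid-borne lacI gene supplies repressor, so transcription depends on a host providing T7 RNA polymerase and is induced with IPTG. The main open reading frame matches Vitis vinifera stilbene synthase (VINST1/THS1, also called STS2 or VST1), the enzyme of stilbene phytoalexin synthesis. A short upstream match to a His-tag-containing element suggests an N-terminal polyhistidine tag. A small fragment annotated between the gene and the terminator is probably backbone-derived sequence. The catalogue also lists Arabidopsis thaliana and links an Entrez entry for stachyose synthase. This appears to be a mismatch based on the shared abbreviation, since the feature table supports the grape stilbene synthase. The associated publication concerns improving resveratrol and mevalonate biosynthesis by clustering metabolic enzymes with coiled coils. No coiled-coil element is annotated in this construct, and the record does not state its specific role in that work.
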