Addgene plasmid #139799: pET19b_STS
Purpose: expresses biosynthetic enzyme STS
Depositing lab: Roman Jerala. Depositing organization: National Institute of Chemistry. Publication: Metabolic enzyme clustering by coiled coils improves the biosynthesis of resveratrol and mevalonate. Fink T, Stevovic B, Verwaal R, Roubos JA, Gaber R, Bencina M, Jerala R, Gradisar H. AMB Express. 2020 May 24;10(1):97. doi: 10.1186/s13568-020-01031-5. PubMed 32448937.
Backbone
  Vector backbone: pET19b
  Backbone size w/o insert (bp): 5700
  Vector type: Bacterial Expression
Growth in bacteria
  Bacterial resistance: Ampicillin, 100 μg/mL
  Growth temperature: 37°C
  Growth strain: DH5alpha
  Copy number: Unknown
Gene/Insert
  Gene/Insert name: STS
  Species: A. thaliana (mustard weed); vitis vinifera
  Insert size (bp): 1400
  Entrez Gene: STS (a.k.a. AT4G01970, AtSTS, T7B11.23, T7B11_23, stachyose synthase)
Terms and licenses: Academic/Nonprofit Terms; Industry Terms: Not Available to Industry
How to cite: pET19b_STS was a gift from Roman Jerala (Addgene plasmid # 139799 ; http://n2t.net/addgene:139799 ; RRID:Addgene_139799)
